>Addgene plasmid #212965 | pTransposon.CAG.CasRX-P2A-Blast | addgene full sequence | sequence record 422557 | Addgene NGS Result
CTAAATTGTAAGCGTTAATATTTTGTTAAAATTCGCGTTAAATTTTTGTTAAATCAGCTCATTTTTTAAC
CAATAGGCCGAAATCGGCAAAATCCCTTATAAATCAAAAGAATAGACCGAGATAGGGT
[37 nt withheld, positions 129-165]
AAAGAACGTGGACTCCAACGTCAAAGG
[49 nt withheld, positions 193-241]
T
[91 nt withheld, positions 243-333]
G
[124 nt withheld, positions 335-458]
CCCATTCGCCATTCAGGCTGCGCAACTGTTGGGAAGGGCGATCGGTGCGGGCCTCTTCGCTATTACGCCA
GCTGGCGAAAGGGGGATGTGCTGCAAGGCGATTAAGTTGGGTAACGCCAGGGTTTTCCCAGTCACGACGT
TGTAAAACGACGGCCAGTGAATTGTAATACGACTCACTATAGGGCGAATTGGCGGTATTCACGACAGCAG
GCTGAATAATAAAAAAATTAGAAACTATTATTTAACCCTAGAAAGATAATCATATTGTGACGTACGTTAA
AGATAATCATGCGTAAAATTGACGCATGTGTTTTATCGGTCTGTATATCGAGGTTTATTTATTAATTTGA
ATAGATATTAAGTTTTATTATATTTACACTTACATACTAATAATAAATTCAACAAACAATTTATTTATGT
TTATTTATTTATTAAAAAAAAACAAAAACTCAAAATTTCTTCTATAAAGTAACAAAACTTTTAAACATTC
TCTCTTTTACAAAAATAAACTTATTTTGTACTTTAAAAACAGTCATGTTGTATTATAAAATAAGTAATTA
GCTTAACCTATACATAATAGAAACAAATTATACTTATTAGTCAGTCAGAAACAACTTTGGCACATATCAA
TATTATGCTCTCGTTAATCGCCGAGCTACAGTTGAAGTCGGAAGTTTACATACACTTAAGTTGGAGTCAT
TAAAACTCGTTTTTCAACTACTCCACAAATTTCTTGTTAACAAACAATAGTTTTGGCAAGTCAGTTAGGA
CATCTACTTTGTGCATGACACAAGTCATTTTTCCAACAATTGTTTACAGACAGATTATTTCACTTATAAT
TCACTGTATCACAATTCCAGTGGGTCAGAAGTTTACATACACTAAGTTGACTGTGCCTTTAAACAGCTTG
GAAAATTCCAGAAAATGATGTCATGGCTTTAGAAGCTTACTCTAGCCCGGGCCCCCCCTCGAGGTCGATC
AGCTTTAAGGGCCCGACATTGATTATTGACTAGTTATTAATAGTAATCAATTACGGGGTCATTAGTTCAT
AGCCCATATATGGAGTTCCGCGTTACATAACTTACGGTAAATGGCCCGCCTGGCTGACCGCCCAACGACC
CCCGCCCATTGACGTCAATAATGACGTATGTTCCCATAGTAACGCCAATAGGGACTTTCCATTGACGTCA
ATGGGTGGAGTATTTACGGTAAACTGCCCACTTGGCAGTACATCAAGTGTATCATATGCCAAGTACGCCC
CCTATTGACGTCAATGACGGTAAATGGCCCGCCTGGCATTATGCCCAGTACATGACCTTATGGGACTTTC
CTACTTGGCAGTACATCTACGTATTAGTCATCGCTATTACCATGGTCGAGGTGAGCCCCACGTTCTGCTT
CACTCTCCCCATCTCCCCCCCCTCCCCACCCCCAATTTTGTATTTATTTATTTTTTAATTATTTTGTGCA
GCGATGGGGGCGGGGGGGGGGGGGGGGGGGGGCCCGGGGGGGGGGGGGGGGGGGGGGGGGGGGGGGGGGG
GGGGGGGGGGGGGGGGGGGGGGGGCCAAAAGAGGGGGGGCGCGCCGGAAGGTTCTTTTTTTGGGGGGGGG
GGGGGGGGGGGGGCCCCCTAAAAAGGGAGCCCGGCGGGGGGGGGGGGGGGGGGGGGGGGGGGGGGAGAGG
TGCGGCGGCAGCCAATCAGGGCGGCGCGCTCCGAAAGTTTCCTTTTAGGGCGGGGCGGCGGCGGCGGCGG
CCCTATAAAAAGCGAAGCGCGCGGCGGGCGGGAGTCGCTGCGCGCTGCCTCCGCCCCGTGCCCCGCTCCG
CCGCCGCCTCGCGCCGCCCGCCCCGGCTCTGACTGACCGCGTTACTCCCACAGGTGAGCGGGCGGGACGG
CCCTTCTCCTCCGGGCTGTAATTAGCGCTTGGTTTAATGACGGCTTGTTTCTTTTCTGTGGCTGCGTGAA
AGCCTTGAGGGGCTCCGGGAGGGCCCTTTGTGCGGGGGGAGCGGCTCGGGGGGTGCGTGCGTGTGTGTGT
GCGTGGGGAGCGCCGCGTGCGGCTCCGCGCTGCCCGGCGGCTGTGAGCGCTGCGGGCGCGGCGCGGGGCT
TTGTGCGCTCCGCAGTGTGCGCGAGGGGAGCGCGGCCGGGGGCGGTGCCCCGCGGTGCGGGGGGGCTGCG
AGGGGAACAAAGGCTGCGTGCGGGGTGTGTGCGTGGGGGGGTGAGCAGGGGGTGTGGGCGCGTCGGTCGG
GCTGCAACCCCCCCTGCACCCCCCTCCCCGAGTTGCTGAGCACGGCCCGGCTTCGGGTGCGGGGCTCCGT
ACGGGGCGTGGCGCGGGGCTCGCCGTGCCGGGCGGGGGGTGGCGGCAGGTGGGGGTGCCGGGCGGGGCGG
GGCCGCCTCGGGCCGGGGAGGGCTCGGGGGAGGGGCGCGGCGGCCCCCGGAGCGCCGGCGGCTGTCGAGG
CGCGGCGAGCCGCAGCCATTGCCTTTTATGGTAATCGTGCGAGAGGGCGCAGGGACTTCCTTTGTCCCAA
ATCTGTGCGGAGCCGAAATCTGGGAGGCGCCGCCGCACCCCCTCTAGCGGGCGCGGGGCGAAGCGGTGCG
GCGCCGGCAGGAAGGAAATGGGCGGGGAGGGCCTTCGTGCGTCGCCGCGCCGCCGTCCCCTTCTCCCTCT
CCAGCCTCGGGGCTGTCCGCGGGGGGACGGCTGCCTTCGGGGGGGACGGGGCAGGGCGGGGTTCGGCTTC
TGGCGTGTGACCGGCGGCTCTAGAGCCTCTGCTAACCATGTTCATGCCTTCTTCTTTTTCCTACAGCTCC
TGGGCAACGTGCTGGTTATTGTGCTGTCTCATCATTTTGGCAAAGAATTCTAGAGGCGCGCCTTAATTAA
GGCCTTAAAATTCTGCAGTCGACGTCGACGGTATCGATAAGCTTGATATCGAATTCCTGCAGCCCGGGGT
ACCGTCGACCTCATCAAACAAGTTTGTACAAAAAAGCAGGCTTTAAAGGAACCAATTCAGTCGACTGGAT
CCGGTACCGACCATGGGCCCCAAGAAGAAGAGAAAGGTGGAGGCCAGCATCGAAAAAAAAAAGTCCTTCG
CCAAGGGCATGGGCGTGAAGTCCACACTCGTGTCCGGCTCCAAAGTGTACATGACAACCTTCGCCGAAGG
CAGCGACGCCAGGCTGGAAAAGATCGTGGAGGGCGACAGCATCAGGAGCGTGAATGAGGGCGAGGCCTTC
AGCGCTGAAATGGCCGATAAAAACGCCGGCTATAAGATCGGCAACGCCAAATTCAGCCATCCTAAGGGCT
ACGCCGTGGTGGCTAACAACCCTCTGTATACAGGACCCGTCCAGCAGGATATGCTCGGCCTGAAGGAAAC
TCTGGAAAAGAGGTACTTCGGCGAGAGCGCTGATGGCAATGACAATATTTGTATCCAGGTGATCCATAAC
ATCCTGGACATTGAAAAAATCCTCGCCGAATACATTACCAACGCCGCCTACGCCGTCAACAATATCTCCG
GCCTGGATAAGGACATTATTGGATTCGGCAAGTTCTCCACAGTGTATACCTACGACGAATTCAAAGACCC
CGAGCACCATAGGGCCGCTTTCAACAATAACGATAAGCTCATCAACGCCATCAAGGCCCAGTATGACGAG
TTCGACAACTTCCTCGATAACCCCAGACTCGGCTATTTCGGCCAGGCCTTTTTCAGCAAGGAGGGCAGAA
ATTACATCATCAATTACGGCAACGAATGCTATGACATTCTGGCCCTCCTGAGCGGACTGAGGCACTGGGT
GGTCCATAACAACGAAGAAGAGTCCAGGATCTCCAGGACCTGGCTCTACAACCTCGATAAGAACCTCGAC
AACGAATACATCTCCACCCTCAACTACCTCTACGACAGGATCACCAATGAGCTGACCAACTCCTTCTCCA
AGAACTCCGCCGCCAACGTGAACTATATTGCCGAAACTCTGGGAATCAACCCTGCCGAATTCGCCGAACA
ATATTTCAGATTCAGCATTATGAAAGAGCAGAAAAACCTCGGATTCAATATCACCAAGCTCAGGGAAGTG
ATGCTGGACAGGAAGGATATGTCCGAGATCAGGAAAAATCATAAGGTGTTCGACTCCATCAGGACCAAGG
TCTACACCATGATGGACTTTGTGATTTATAGGTATTACATCGAAGAGGATGCCAAGGTGGCTGCCGCCAA
TAAGTCCCTCCCCGATAATGAGAAGTCCCTGAGCGAGAAGGATATCTTTGTGATTAACCTGAGGGGCTCC
TTCAACGACGACCAGAAGGATGCCCTCTACTACGATGAAGCTAATAGAATTTGGAGAAAGCTCGAAAATA
TCATGCACAACATCAAGGAATTTAGGGGAAACAAGACAAGAGAGTATAAGAAGAAGGACGCCCCTAGACT
GCCCAGAATCCTGCCCGCTGGCCGTGATGTTTCCGCCTTCAGCAAACTCATGTATGCCCTGACCATGTTC
CTGGATGGCAAGGAGATCAACGACCTCCTGACCACCCTGATTAATAAATTCGATAACATCCAGAGCTTCC
TGAAGGTGATGCCTCTCATCGGAGTCAACGCTAAGTTCGTGGAGGAATACGCCTTTTTCAAAGACTCCGC
CAAGATCGCCGATGAGCTGAGGCTGATCAAGTCCTTCGCTAGAATGGGAGAACCTATTGCCGATGCCAGG
AGGGCCATGTATATCGACGCCATCCGTATTTTAGGAACCAACCTGTCCTATGATGAGCTCAAGGCCCTCG
CCGACACCTTTTCCCTGGACGAGAACGGAAACAAGCTCAAGAAAGGCAAGCACGGCATGAGAAATTTCAT
TATTAATAACGTGATCAGCAATAAAAGGTTCCACTACCTGATCAGATACGGTGATCCTGCCCACCTCCAT
GAGATCGCCAAAAACGAGGCCGTGGTGAAGTTCGTGCTCGGCAGGATCGCTGACATCCAGAAAAAACAGG
GCCAGAACGGCAAGAACCAGATCGACAGGTACTACGAAACTTGTATCGGAAAGGATAAGGGCAAGAGCGT
GAGCGAAAAGGTGGACGCTCTCACAAAGATCATCACCGGAATGAACTACGACCAATTCGACAAGAAAAGG
AGCGTCATTGAGGACACCGGCAGGGAAAACGCCGAGAGGGAGAAGTTTAAAAAGATCATCAGCCTGTACC
TCACCGTGATCTACCACATCCTCAAGAATATTGTCAATATCAACGCCAGGTACGTCATCGGATTCCATTG
CGTCGAGCGTGATGCTCAACTGTACAAGGAGAAAGGCTACGACATCAATCTCAAGAAACTGGAAGAGAAG
GGATTCAGCTCCGTCACCAAGCTCTGCGCTGGCATTGATGAAACTGCCCCCGATAAGAGAAAGGACGTGG
AAAAGGAGATGGCTGAAAGAGCCAAGGAGAGCATTGACAGCCTCGAGAGCGCCAACCCCAAGCTGTATGC
CAATTACATCAAATACAGCGACGAGAAGAAAGCCGAGGAGTTCACCAGGCAGATTAACAGGGAGAAGGCC
AAAACCGCCCTGAACGCCTACCTGAGGAACACCAAGTGGAATGTGATCATCAGGGAGGACCTCCTGAGAA
TTGACAACAAGACATGTACCCTGTTCAGAAACAAGGCCGTCCACCTGGAAGTGGCCAGGTATGTCCACGC
CTATATCAACGACATTGCCGAGGTCAATTCCTACTTCCAACTGTACCATTACATCATGCAGAGAATTATC
ATGAATGAGAGGTACGAGAAAAGCAGCGGAAAGGTGTCCGAGTACTTCGACGCTGTGAATGACGAGAAGA
AGTACAACGATAGGCTCCTGAAACTGCTGTGTGTGCCTTTCGGCTACTGTATCCCCAGGTTTAAGAACCT
GAGCATCGAGGCCCTGTTCGATAGGAACGAGGCCGCCAAGTTCGACAAGGAGAAAAAGAAGGTGTCCGGC
AATTCCGGATCCGGACCTAAGAAAAAGAGGAAGGTGGCAGATTACAAAGACGATGACGATAAGGGATCCG
GCGCAACAAACTTCTCTCTGCTGAAACAAGCCGGAGATGTCGAAGAGAATCCTGGACCGATGGCCAAGCC
TTTGTCTCAAGAAGAATCCACCCTCATTGAAAGAGCAACGGCTACAATCAACAGCATCCCCATCTCTGAA
GACTACAGCGTCGCCAGCGCAGCTCTCTCTAGCGACGGCCGCATCTTCACTGGTGTCAATGTATATCATT
TTACTGGGGGACCTTGTGCAGAACTCGTGGTGCTGGGCACTGCTGCTGCTGCGGCAGCTGGCAACCTGAC
TTGTATCGTCGCGATCGGAAATGAGAACAGGGGCATCTTGAGCCCCTGCGGACGGTGCCGACAGGTGCTT
CTCGATCTGCATCCTGGGATCAAAGCCATAGTGAAGGACAGTGATGGACAGCCGACGGCAGTTGGGATTC
GTGAATTGCTGCCCTCTGGTTATGTGTGGGAGGGCTAAGCACTCGAGATATCTAGACCCAGCTTTCTTGT
ACAAAGTGGTTCGATGGGCCCCCGCGGGCGGCCGCGAGCTCGCTGATCAGCCTCGACTGTGCCTTCTAGT
TGCCAGCCATCTGTTGTTTGCCCCTCCCCCGTGCCTTCCTTGACCCTGGAAGGTGCCACTCCCACTGTCC
TTTCCTAATAAAATGAGGAAATTGCATCGCATTGTCTGAGTAGGTGTCATTCTATTCTGGGGGGTGGGGT
GGGGCAGGACAGCAAGGGGGAGGATTGGGAAGACAATAGCAGGCATGCTGGGGATGCGGTGGGCTCTATG
GCTTCTGAGGCGGAAAGAACCAGCTGGGGCTCGATCCTCTAGTTGCCACCGCGGTGGCTGGGGCTCGACT
AGAGCTTGCGGAACCCTTCGTCTAGTCCATCACAAAGCTCTGACCTCAATCCTATAGAAAGGAGGAATGA
GCCAAAATTCACCCAACTTATTGTGGGAAGCTTGTGGAAGGCTACTCGAAATGTTTGACCCAAGTTAAAC
AATTTAAAGGCAATGCTACCAAATACTAATTGAGTGTATGTTAACTTCTGACCCACTGGGAATGTGATGA
AAGAAATAAAAGCTGAAATGAATCATTCTCTCTACTATTATTCTGATATTTCACATTCTTAAAATAAAGT
GGTGATCCTAACTGACCTTAAGACAGGGAATCTTTACTCGGATTAAATGTCAGGAATTGTGAAAAAGTGA
GTTTAAATGTATTTGGCTAAGGTGTATGTAAACTTCCGACTTCAACTGTATATCTAGCCAACAAGCTCGT
CATCGCTTTGCAGAAGAGCAGAGAGGATATGCTCATCGTCTAAAGAACTACCCATTTTATTATATATTAG
TCACGATATCTATAACAAGAAAATATATATATAATAAGTTATCACGTAAGTAGAACATGAAATAACAATA
TAATTATCGTATGAGTTAAATCTTAAAAGTCACGTAAAAGATAATCATGCGTCATTTTGACTCACGCGGT
CGTTATAGTTCAAAATCAGTGACACTTACCGCATTGACAAGCACGCCTCACGGGAGCTCCAAGCGGCGAC
TGAGATGTCCTAAATGCACAGCGACGGATTCGCGCTATTTAGAAAGAGAGAGCAATATTTCAAGAATGCA
TGCGTCAATTTTACGCAGACTATCTTTCTAGGGTTAAAAAAGATTTGCGCTTTACTCGACCTAAACTTTA
AACACGTCATAGAATCTTCGTTTGACAAAAACCACATTGTGGCCAAGCTGTGTGACGCGACGCGCGCTAA
AGAATGGCAAACCAAGTCGCGCGAGCCAGCTTTTGTTCCCTTTAGTGAGGGTTAATTTCGAGCTTGGCGT
AATCATGGTCATAGCTGTTTCCTGTGTGAAATTGTTATCCGCTCACAATTCCACACAACATACGAGCCGG
AAGCATAAAGTGTAAAGCCTGGGGTGCCTAATGAGTGAGCTAACTCACATTAATTGCGTTGCGCTCACTG
CCCGCTTTCCAGTCGGGAAACCTGTCGTGCCAGCTGCATTAATGAATCGGCCAACGCGCGGGGAGAGGCG
GTTTGCGTATTGGGCGCTCTTCCGCTTCCTCGCTCACTGACTCGCTGCGCTCGGTCGTTCGGCTGCGGCG
AGCGGTATCAGCTCACTCAAAGGCGGTAATACGGTTATCCACAGAATCAGGGGATAACGCAGGAAAGAAC
ATGTGAGCAAAAGGCCAGCAAAAGGCCAGGAACCGTAAAAAGGCCGCGTTGCTGGCGTTTTTCCATAGGC
TCCGCCCCCCTGACGAGCATCACAAAAATCGACGCTCAAGTCAGAGGTGGCGAAACCCGACAGGACTATA
AAGATACCAGGCGTTTCCCCCTGGAAGCTCCCTCGTGCGCTCTCCTGTTCCGACCCTGCCGCTTACCGGA
TACCTGTCCGCCTTTCTCCCTTCGGGAAGCGTGGCGCTTTCTCATAGCTCACGCTGTAGGTATCTCAGTT
CGGTGTAGGTCGTTCGCTCCAAGCTGGGCTGTGTGCACGAACCCCCCGTTCAGCCCGACCGCTGCGCCTT
ATCCGGTAACTATCGTCTTGAGTCCAACCCGGTAAGACACGACTTATCGCCACTGGCAGCAGCCACTGGT
AACAGGATTAGCAGAGCGAGGTATGTAGGCGGTGCTACAGAGTTCTTGAAGTGGTGGCCTAACTACGGCT
ACACTAGAAGAACAGTATTTGGTATCTGCGCTCTGCTGAAGCCAGTTACCTTCGGAAAAAGAGTTGGTAG
CTCTTGATCCGGCAAACAAACCACCGCTGGTAGCGGTGGTTTTTTTGTTTGCAAGCAGCAGATTACGCGC
AGAAAAAAAGGATCTCAAGAAGATCCTTTGATCTTTTCTACGGGGTCTGACGCTCAGTGGAACGAAAACT
CACGTTAAGGGATTTTGGTCATGAGATTATCAAAAAGGATCTTCACCTAGATCCTTTTAAATTAAAAATG
AAGTTTTAAATCAATCTAAAGTATATATGAGTAAACTTGGTCTGACAGTTACCAATGCTTAATCAGTGAG
GCACCTATCTCAGCGATCTGTCTATTTCGTTCATCCATAGTTGCCTGACTCCCCGTCGTGTAGATAACTA
CGATACGGGAGGGCTTACCATCTGGCCCCAGTGCTGCAATGATACCGCGAGACCCACGCTCACCGGCTCC
AGATTTATCAGCAATAAACCAGCCAGCCGGAAGGGCCGAGCGCAGAAGTGGTCCTGCAACTTTATCCGCC
TCCATCCAGTCTATTAATTGTTGCCGGGAAGCTAGAGTAAGTAGTTCGCCAGTTAATAGTTTGCGCAACG
TTGTTGCCATTGCTACAGGCATCGTGGTGTCACGCTCGTCGTTTGGTATGGCTTCATTCAGCTCCGGTTC
CCAACGATCAAGGCGAGTTACATGATCCCCCATGTTGTGCAAAAAAGCGGTTAGCTCCTTCGGTCCTCCG
ATCGTTGTCAGAAGTAAGTTGGCCGCAGTGTTATCACTCATGGTTATGGCAGCACTGCATAATTCTCTTA
CTGTCATGCCATCCGTAAGATGCTTTTCTGTGACTGGTGAGTACTCAACCAAGTCATTCTGAGAATAGTG
TATGCGGCGACCGAGTTGCTCTTGCCCGGCGTCAATACGGGATAATACCGCGCCACATAGCAGAACTTTA
AAAGTGCTCATCATTGGAAAACGTTCTTCGGGGCGAAAACTCTCAAGGATCTTACCGCTGTTGAGATCCA
GTTCGATGTAACCCACTCGTGCACCCAACTGATCTTCAGCATCTTTTACTTTCACCAGCGTTTCTGGGTG
AGCAAAAACAGGAAGGCAAAATGCCGCAAAAAAGGGAATAAGGGCGACACGGAAATGTTGAATACTCATA
CTCTTCCTTTTTCAATATTATTGAAGCATTTATCAGGGTTATTGTCTCATGAGCGGATACATATTTGAAT
GTATTTAGAAAAATAAACAAATAGGGGTTCCGCGCACATTTCCCCGAAAAGTGCCAC
Features (pLannotate 1.2.2; 30 found; start..end, strand, type, name):
     30..458     -  rep_origin     f1 ori (sequence partly withheld): f1 bacteriophage origin of replication; arrow indicates direction of (+) strand synthesis
    463..620     -  CDS            lacZα (fragment): LacZα fragment of β-galactosidase; lacZ fragment
    623..641     +  promoter       T7 promoter: promoter for bacteriophage T7 RNA polymerase
   1415..1436    -  misc_feature   MCS (fragment): pBluescript multiple cloning site
   1453..1832    +  enhancer       CMV enhancer: human cytomegalovirus immediate early enhancer
   1834..1961    +  promoter       chicken β-actin promoter (fragment): contains a 21-bp deletion relative to the standard chicken β-actin promoter
   1964..1985    +  promoter       chicken β-actin promoter (fragment): No description available
   2001..2023    +  promoter       chicken β-actin promoter (fragment): No description available
   2061..2082    +  promoter       chicken β-actin promoter (fragment): contains a 21-bp deletion relative to the standard chicken β-actin promoter
   2104..2125    +  promoter       chicken β-actin promoter (fragment): No description available
   2132..2238    +  promoter       chicken β-actin promoter (fragment): contains a 21-bp deletion relative to the standard chicken β-actin promoter
   2239..3254    +  intron         chimeric intron: chimera between introns from chicken β-actin and rabbit β-globin
   3347..3397    -  misc_feature   MCS (fragment): pBluescript multiple cloning site
   3416..3440    +  protein_bind   attB1: mutant version of attB; recombination site for the Gateway® BP reaction BP Clonase™
   3517..6414    +  CDS            RfxCas13d: RNA-targeting Type VI CRISPR protein from Ruminococcus flavefaciens strain XPD3002 (Konermann et al., 2018)
   6538..6936    +  CDS            BSD: blasticidin S deaminase; Aspergillus terreus BSD; confers resistance to blasticidin
   6954..6978    -  protein_bind   attB2: mutant version of attB; recombination site for the Gateway® BP reaction BP Clonase™
   7025..7249    +  polyA_signal   bGH poly(A) signal: bovine growth hormone polyadenylation signal
   7253..7274    +  promoter       SV40 promoter (fragment): SV40 enhancer and early promoter
   7345..7378    +  CDS            SB100X (fragment): hyperactive variant of the Sleeping Beauty transposase (Mátés et al., 2009)
   7378..7486    +  CDS            SB100X (fragment): hyperactive variant of the Sleeping Beauty transposase (Mátés et al., 2009)
   8122..8253    +  CDS            FP (fragment): FP25_NPVAC - Experimental evidence at protein level: Swiss-Prot protein existence level 1. From Autographa californica nuclear polyhedrosis virus (AcMNPV).
   8267..8285    -  promoter       T3 promoter: promoter for bacteriophage T3 RNA polymerase
   8330..8346    -  protein_bind   lac operator: The lac repressor binds to the lac operator to inhibit transcription in E. coli. This inhibition can be relieved by adding lactose or isopropyl-β-D-thiogalactopyranoside (IPTG). lac repressor encoded by lacI
   8354..8384    -  promoter       lac promoter: promoter for the E. coli lac operon
   8399..8420    -  protein_bind   CAP binding site: CAP binding activates transcription in the presence of cAMP. E. coli catabolite activator protein
   8433..8525    -  CDS            lacI (fragment): lac repressor; lacI; The lac repressor binds to the lac operator to inhibit transcription in E. coli. This inhibition can be relieved by adding lactose or isopropyl-β-D-thiogalactopyranoside (IPTG).
   8708..9296    -  rep_origin     ori: high-copy-number ColE1/pMB1/pBR322/pUC origin of replication
   9467..10327   -  CDS            AmpR: β-lactamase; bla; confers resistance to ampicillin, carbenicillin, and related antibiotics
  10328..10432   -  promoter       AmpR promoter: bla
