[The description below was written by a language model from this plasmid's Addgene catalogue record and pLannotate feature annotations shown in this document.]
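Description:
pTransposon.CAG.CasRX-P2A-Blast is a mammalian expression and transposon donor plasmid built on the pA3 backbone, which the feature table shows to be pBluescript-like: a high-copy ColE1/pUC origin, an ampicillin resistance gene with its own promoter, an f1 origin, and lacZα/lac promoter remnants flanked by T7 and T3 promoters. The catalogue lists a size of about 10.3 kb, while the sequenced record is slightly longer at roughly 10.5 kb.

The payload is CasRx, the RNA-targeting type VI CRISPR effector Cas13d from Ruminococcus flavefaciens XPD3002. It is driven by the CAG (CAGGS) promoter, annotated here as the CMV enhancer, chicken β-actin promoter segments and the chimeric β-actin/β-globin intron. The Cas13d coding sequence is joined at its C terminus through a P2A self-cleaving peptide to the blasticidin S deaminase gene. One transcript therefore yields both the nuclease and the drug-resistance protein, linking blasticidin selection directly to CasRx expression. The cassette sits between attB1 and attB2 sites, consistent with its assembly by Gateway cloning, and ends with a bovine growth hormone polyadenylation signal.

According to the record, the expression unit is flanked by piggyBac and Sleeping Beauty repeats, so it can be integrated into the host genome by either transposase supplied separately. The automated annotation does not label these repeats explicitly. Short hits downstream of the poly(A) signal to SB100X and to a baculovirus FP25 gene are fragments, possibly reflecting transposon-derived flanking sequence rather than functional genes. The construct serves to generate cell lines stably expressing CasRx, and the associated work used it for genome-scale CasRx screening of lncRNA dependencies in cancer cells.
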