Addgene plasmid #212965: pTransposon.CAG.CasRX-P2A-Blast
Purpose: Episomal plasmid encoding CasRx-P2A under the control of the CAG promoter. The construct is flanked by PB and SB repeats for integration into the cell genome.
Depositing lab: Roland Rad. Publication: Genome-scale pan-cancer interrogation of lncRNA dependencies using CasRx. Montero JJ, Trozzo R, Sugden M, Ollinger R, Belka A, Zhigalova E, Waetzig P, Engleitner T, Schmidt-Supprian M, Saur D, Rad R. Nat Methods. 2024 Feb 26. doi: 10.1038/s41592-024-02190-0. PubMed 38409225.
Backbone
  Vector backbone: pA3
  Total vector size (bp): 10329
  Vector type: Mammalian Expression ; transposon
  Selectable markers: Blasticidin
Growth in bacteria
  Bacterial resistance: Ampicillin, 100 μg/mL
  Growth temperature: 37°C
  Growth strain: NEB Stable
  Copy number: High Copy
Gene/Insert
  Gene/Insert name: CasRx (alt name: Cas13d Ruminococcus flavefaciens XPD3002)
  Species: Ruminococcus flavefaciens XPD3002
  Insert size (bp): 3456
  Promoter: CAGGS
  Tag / fusion protein: P2A-Blasticidin resistance (C terminal on insert)
  Cloning method: Gateway Cloning
  Sequencing primers: 5′ N/A; 3′ N/A
Terms and licenses: Academic/Nonprofit Terms; Industry Terms: Not Available to Industry
How to cite: pTransposon.CAG.CasRX-P2A-Blast was a gift from Roland Rad (Addgene plasmid # 212965 ; http://n2t.net/addgene:212965 ; RRID:Addgene_212965)
